Addgene plasmid #213865: pGWB405-TIC21-sGFP
Purpose: Binary vector for the expression of sGFP flanked with an N-terminal chloroplas inner envelope membrane transit peptide in plants .
Depositing lab: Yutaka Kodama. Depositing organization: Utsunomiya University. Publication: Live-cell imaging of the chloroplast outer envelope membrane using fluorescent dyes. Ichikawa S, Ishikawa K, Miyakawa H, Kodama Y. Plant Direct. 2022 Nov 15;6(11):e462. doi: 10.1002/pld3.462. eCollection 2022 Nov. PubMed 36398034.
Backbone
  Vector backbone: pGWB405
  Total vector size (bp): 12277
  Vector type: Bacterial Expression, Plant Expression
  Selectable markers: Kanamycin
Growth in bacteria
  Bacterial resistance: Spectinomycin, 50 μg/mL
  Growth temperature: 37°C
  Growth strain: DH5alpha
  Copy number: Unknown
Gene/Insert
  Gene/Insert name: chloroplast inner envelope membrane transit peptide
  Species: A. thaliana (mustard weed)
  Insert size (bp): 1497
  Entrez Gene: TIC21 (a.k.a. AT2G15290, ATTIC21, AtTic21, CHLOROPLAST IMPORT APPARATUS 5, CIA5, F27O10.6, F27O10_6, PERMEASE IN CHLOROPLASTS 1, PIC1, TRANSLOCON AT INNER MEMBRANE OF CHLOROPLASTS 21, translocon at inner membrane of chloroplasts 21)
Terms and licenses: Academic/Nonprofit Terms; Industry Terms: Not Available to Industry
How to cite: pGWB405-TIC21-sGFP was a gift from Yutaka Kodama (Addgene plasmid # 213865 ; http://n2t.net/addgene:213865 ; RRID:Addgene_213865)
