[The description below was written by a language model from this plasmid's Addgene catalogue record and pLannotate feature annotations shown in this document.]
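Description:
pGWB405-TIC21-sGFP is a Gateway-derived plant binary vector built on the pGWB405 backbone for Agrobacterium-mediated expression of a chloroplast inner envelope membrane marker. It carries two replication systems: a ColE1/pBR322-type origin with the bom mobilisation region for propagation in E. coli, and the pVS1 oriV with its RepA and StaA functions for replication and stable maintenance in Agrobacterium. Bacterial selection is by spectinomycin through an aadA (SmR) gene located outside the T-DNA. Within the T-DNA, bounded by nopaline-type right and left border repeats, a NOS promoter-driven NeoR/KanR (nptII) cassette provides kanamycin selection of transformed plant cells.

The expression cassette sits near the right border. A CaMV 35S promoter drives constitutive transcription of an Arabidopsis thaliana TIC21 (CIA5/PIC1) sequence flanked by attB1 and attB2 sites, which mark it as the product of a Gateway recombination into the destination vector. Downstream of attB2 lies a GFP coding sequence, annotated by similarity as EGFP and described in the record as sGFP, so the targeting sequence is positioned N-terminal to the fluorescent protein. The catalogue calls the insert a transit peptide, yet TIC21 is annotated as two separated fragments across an insert of about 1.5 kb. This could reflect a genomic sequence containing introns, although the record does not say so. No terminator for the fusion is annotated.

The listed vector size (12,277 bp) also differs from the sequenced record (11,580 nt). The associated work concerns live-cell imaging of chloroplast envelope membranes, where this fusion serves as a fluorescent inner envelope marker.
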