Features (pLannotate 1.2.2; 24 found; start..end, strand, type, name):
     54..78      -  misc_feature   RB T-DNA repeat: right border repeat from nopaline C58 T-DNA
    144..298     -  CDS            lacZα (fragment): LacZα fragment of β-galactosidase; lacZ fragment
    301..321     -  misc_feature   MCS (fragment): pUC18/19 multiple cloning site
    812..1153    +  promoter       CaMV 35S promoter: strong constitutive promoter from cauliflower mosaic virus
   1179..1203    +  protein_bind   attB1: mutant version of attB; recombination site for the Gateway® BP reaction BP Clonase™
   1227..1586    +  CDS            TIC21 (fragment): TIC21_ARATH - Also known as CIA5, PIC1. Experimental evidence at protein level: Swiss-Prot protein existence level 1. Involved in chloroplast protein import across the inner envelope membrane. Acts also as a chloroplast permease regulating the iron transport and homeostasis. Involved in the uptake and sequestration of iron in plastids. From Arabidopsis thaliana (Mouse-ear cress).
   1789..2052    +  CDS            TIC21 (fragment): TIC21_ARATH - Also known as CIA5, PIC1. Experimental evidence at protein level: Swiss-Prot protein existence level 1. Involved in chloroplast protein import across the inner envelope membrane. Acts also as a chloroplast permease regulating the iron transport and homeostasis. Involved in the uptake and sequestration of iron in plastids. From Arabidopsis thaliana (Mouse-ear cress).
   2734..2758    -  protein_bind   attB2: mutant version of attB; recombination site for the Gateway® BP reaction BP Clonase™
   2775..3494    +  CDS            EGFP: the original enhanced GFP (Yang et al., 1996) mammalian codon-optimized
   3503..3721    -  CDS            ocd (fragment): OCD_AGRFC - Experimental evidence at protein level: Swiss-Prot protein existence level 1. Catalyzes the conversion of L-ornithine into L-proline with release of ammonia. Is involved in the utilization of nopaline, a catabolic pathway that proceeds through L-arginine and L-ornithine to L-proline. Nopaline is a predominant opine in plant cells transformed with Ti plasmid pTiC58. From Agrobacterium fabrum (strain C58 / ATCC 33970) (Agrobacterium tumefaciens (strain C58)).
   3728..3877    -  CDS            ble (fragment): BLE_KLEPN - Experimental evidence at protein level: Swiss-Prot protein existence level 1. Binding protein with a strong affinity to the bleomycin family of antibiotics. Binds to CL990; an antimitotic-antibiotic compound. From Klebsiella pneumoniae.
   3898..4692    -  CDS            NeoR/KanR: aminoglycoside phosphotransferase from Tn5; aph(3')-II (or nptII); confers resistance to neomycin, kanamycin, and G418 (Geneticin®)
   4713..4896    -  promoter       NOS promoter: nopaline synthase promoter NOS promoter
   5102..5126    -  misc_feature   LB T-DNA repeat: left border repeat from nopaline C58 T-DNA
   5385..5408    +  promoter       Pc promoter (fragment): intI1 (promoter lies within the coding sequence); class 1 integron promoter
   5584..5640    +  CDS            GmR (fragment): gentamycin acetyltransferase; aacC1; confers resistance to gentamycin
   5651..6438    +  CDS            SmR (fragment): aminoglycoside adenylyltransferase (Murphy, 1985); aadA; confers resistance to spectinomycin and streptomycin
   6684..7272    +  rep_origin     ori: high-copy-number ColE1/pMB1/pBR322/pUC origin of replication
   7458..7598    -  misc_feature   bom: basis of mobility region from pBR322
   7700..7739    -  CDS            rop (fragment): Rop protein, which maintains plasmids at low copy number; rop
   7942..8136    -  rep_origin     pVS1 oriV: origin of replication for the Pseudomonas plasmid pVS1 (Heeb et al., 2000)
   8202..9275    -  CDS            pVS1 RepA: replication protein from the Pseudomonas plasmid pVS1 (Heeb et al., 2000)
   9704..10333   -  CDS            pVS1 StaA: stability protein from the Pseudomonas plasmid pVS1 (Heeb et al., 2000)
  10893..11294   -  CDS            Y4CG_SINFN (fragment): Protein inferred from homology: Swiss-Prot protein existence level 3. From Sinorhizobium fredii (strain NBRC 101917 / NGR234).
>Addgene plasmid #213865 | pGWB405-TIC21-sGFP | addgene full sequence | sequence record 425343 | Addgene NGS Result
TTTCACGCCCTTTTAAATATCCGATTATTCTAATAAACGCTCTTTTCTCTTAGGTTTACCCGCCAATATA
TCCTGTCAAACACTGATAGTTTAAACTGAAGGCGGGAAACGACAATCTGATCCAAGCTCAAGCTGCTCTA
GCATTCGCCATTCAGGCTGCGCAACTGTTGGGAAGGGCGATCGGTGCGGGCCTCTTCGCTATTACGCCAG
CTGGCGAAAGGGGGATGTGCTGCAAGGCGATTAAGTTGGGTAACGCCAGGGTTTTCCCAGTCACGACGTT
GTAAAACGACGGCCAGTGCCAAGCTTGCATGCCTGCAGGTCCCCAGATTAGCCTTTTCAATTTCAGAAAG
AATGCTAACCCACAGATGGTTAGAGAGGCTTACGCAGCAGGTCTCATCAAGACGATCTACCCGAGCAATA
ATCTCCAGGAAATCAAATACCTTCCCAAGAAGGTTAAAGATGCAGTCAAAAGATTCAGGACTAACTGCAT
CAAGAACACAGAGAAAGATATATTTCTCAAGATCAGAAGTACTATTCCAGTATGGACGATTCAAGGCTTG
CTTCACAAACCAAGGCAAGTAATAGAGATTGGAGTCTCTAAAAAGGTAGTTCCCACTGAATCAAAGGCCA
TGGAGTCAAAGATTCAAATAGAGGACCTAACAGAACTCGCCGTAAAGACTGGCGAACAGTTCATACAGAG
TCTCTTACGACTCAATGACAAGAAGAAAATCTTCGTCAACATGGTGGAGCACGACACACTTGTCTACTCC
AAAAATATCAAAGATACAGTCTCAGAAGACCAAAGGGCAATTGAGACTTTTCAACAAAGGGTAATATCCG
GAAACCTCCTCGGATTCCATTGCCCAGCTATCTGTCACTTTATTGTGAAGATAGTGGAAAAGGAAGGTGG
CTCCTACAAATGCCATCATTGCGATAAAGGAAAGGCCATCGTTGAAGATGCCTCTGCCGACAGTGGTCCC
AAAGATGGACCCCCACCCACGAGGAGCATCGTGGAAAAAGAAGACGTTCCAACCACGTCTTCAAAGCAAG
TGGATTGATGTGATATCTCCACTGACGTAAGGGATGACGCACAATCCCACTATCCTTCGCAAGACCCTTC
CTCTATATAAGGAAGTTCATTTCATTTGGAGAGAACACGGGGGACTCTAGAGTTATCAACAAGTTTGTAC
AAAAAAGCAGGCTTTAAAGGAACCAATTCAGTCGACATGCAATCACTACTCTTGCCGCCGGCGAGTTCCT
CCGGCGTATCCGCCGTCGCGCTACGGCCAGGTTTCCAGCACTCATTTAACCACCAAAGCCTCTCTACTCG
CTCCCTGCCATTGTTTAATCCACTTCTCTTAGCTCCGAAGAAGAAAACCACCATCTCCTCATATCAATCG
CCACCGTCTCTGTCCGTCTACGGTTTCCAAATCGGAGGATCTAAACCTAGTTTCACACCATCCACGGTGG
CATTTTCATATCCGACTTCTCCGTCTTCCGTTCCCGGTGATAATGAGGTCGACAAAGCAAAACTCGCTCA
GGTTCTCTATCCATTTCTTCGCCTTTTTCACAAGCTAGCTGAAATTGAATGTAGAAAGAGAGAAAATGAT
CTAACAAATCGAAATTAGTTACAATCTGCTTTTGATTTTAGGAAGTAGATAACAATTTAGGATTTGAGTT
TTCAGAATTGAAATTTTGAAAAGTGCTTAGTGTGAAGAATCTTTATGCAGTAACTGTATTGGTGTGGAAG
AGATTTTTTTTGTTTTATGAGTATGGGTGGTTTATTATTCACAGGTTGCAAAGAGATTGGAGAAGACTTC
AAGGTACTTTAAGAGACTAGGGAGTATTGGTTTCTGGGGGCAGCTTGTGTCAACTGTGGTTGCAGCTGTG
ATTCTATCCTTCTCCATTGTTGTAACTGGGAAACCTACTTCACCTGCTACTTTCTATGCTACTGCTAGTG
GGATTGCTGCTGCGTTTGTCTCGGTTTTCTGGTCGTTTGGGTATATTCGGCTCTCCGAGAGGCTCCGTCG
AACTTCCATCGACCCTGCCAAGGTAAATATGTCGTTCTCTTCATTGTAGTTCAATCCTAATCAGTGAACA
CCCATACAATAGCGCTTGTAGGTACGTATGGTCAACTTTGTTTGTTAAAGACCGGTCTGTGAACCTAGAT
TTAGTAGCAGCTCTTGAACCTTGGATCATGTCCAGTCAGGTTGCCCAGGTCACCCAATAGCGGTTACTAC
TCCTACTTGAGTCCTGATACTCAGTTTTGTAGTTTGGTGTCTAAAGGAAAAAATCCAGTTTTAATAAAGG
TTGTGTTGTTGCAGGCGCCGCCTCGCGCTGATGTTGTGAAAGGTTTGAGGAGCGGGATTATGGTAAATAT
TTTGGGAATGGGATCAGCACTACTCGGGATGCAAGCAACAGTTGGATTTTTAGTTGCAAAGGCTTTAACA
ACTTCAGCAAACCCTTTCTACCAAGGAGTCTCTCAGGGATACAGTCCCGTTCTTGCTCTTGATGTCTTCC
TAGTTCAGGTATTAAGCTCTAATTGTGTTCTTATTATAAGTCTTACTTTATTTGTGTAAGTTCACTTTTT
GACTTGAGAGCCATTTGTGCAGGCATCGGCGAACACCTTACTCTCTCATTTCCTTGGTCTTGTTTGCTCG
TTGGAGCTGTTGCGGTCTGTGACAGTGCCCAATTCGGAATCTGTCGTAGTTCCTAAGGTTGCTGGATATC
TAGACCCAGCTTTCTTGTACAAAGTGGTTCGATCTAGAGGATCCATGGTGAGCAAGGGCGAGGAGCTGTT
CACCGGGGTGGTGCCCATCCTGGTCGAGCTGGACGGCGACGTAAACGGCCACAAGTTCAGCGTGTCCGGC
GAGGGCGAGGGCGATGCCACCTACGGCAAGCTGACCCTGAAGTTCATCTGCACCACCGGCAAGCTGCCCG
TGCCCTGGCCCACCCTCGTGACCACCTTCACCTACGGCGTGCAGTGCTTCAGCCGCTACCCCGACCACAT
GAAGCAGCACGACTTCTTCAAGTCCGCCATGCCCGAAGGCTACGTCCAGGAGCGCACCATCTTCTTCAAG
GACGACGGCAACTACAAGACCCGCGCCGAGGTGAAGTTCGAGGGCGACACCCTGGTGAACCGCATCGAGC
TGAAGGGCATCGACTTCAAGGAGGACGGCAACATCCTGGGGCACAAGCTGGAGTACAACTACAACAGCCA
CAACGTCTATATCATGGCCGACAAGCAGAAGAACGGCATCAAGGTGAACTTCAAGATCCGCCACAACATC
GAGGACGGCAGCGTGCAGCTCGCCGACCACTACCAGCAGAACACCCCCATCGGCGACGGCCCCGTGCTGC
TGCCCGACAACCACTACCTGAGCACCCAGTCCGCCCTGAGCAAAGACCCCAACGAGAAGCGCGATCACAT
GGTCCTGCTGGAGTTCGTGACCGCCGCCGGGATCACTCACGGCATGGACGAGCTGTACAAGTAAAGCGGC
CCGAGCTCGAATTTCATCCGGGTCTGTGGCGGGAACTCCACGAAAATATCCGAACGCAGCAAGATATCGC
GGTGCATCTCGGTCTTGCCTGGGCAGTCGCCGCCGACGCCGTTGATGTGGACGCCGGGCCCGATCATATT
GTCGCTCAGGATCGTGGCGTTGTGCTTGTCGGCCGTTGCTGTCGTAATGATATCGGCACCTTCGACCGCC
TGTTCCGCAGAGATCCCGTGGGCGAAGAACTCCAGCATGAGATCCCCGCGCTGGAGGATCATCCAGCCGG
CGTCCCGGAAAACGATTCCGAAGCCCAACCTTTCATAGAAGGCGGCGGTGGAATCGAAATCTCGTGATGG
CAGGTTGGGCGTCGCTTGGTCGGTCATTTCGAACCCCAGAGTCCCGCTCAGAAGAACTCGTCAAGAAGGC
GATAGAAGGCGATGCGCTGCGAATCGGGAGCGGCGATACCGTAAAGCACGAGGAAGCGGTCAGCCCATTC
GCCGCCAAGCTCTTCAGCAATATCACGGGTAGCCAACGCTATGTCCTGATAGCGGTCCGCCACACCCAGC
CGGCCACAGTCGATGAATCCAGAAAAGCGGCCATTTTCCACCATGATATTCGGCAAGCAGGCATCGCCAT
GGGTCACGACGAGATCATCGCCGTCGGGCATGCGCGCCTTGAGCCTGGCGAACAGTTCGGCTGGCGCGAG
CCCCTGATGCTCTTCGTCCAGATCATCCTGATCGACAAGACCGGCTTCCATCCGAGTACGTGCTCGCTCG
ATGCGATGTTTCGCTTGGTGGTCGAATGGGCAGGTAGCCGGATCAAGCGTATGCAGCCGCCGCATTGCAT
CAGCCATGATGGATACTTTCTCGGCAGGAGCAAGGTGAGATGACAGGAGATCCTGCCCCGGCACTTCGCC
CAATAGCAGCCAGTCCCTTCCCGCTTCAGTGACAACGTCGAGCACAGCTGCGCAAGGAACGCCCGTCGTG
GCCAGCCACGATAGCCGCGCTGCCTCGTCCTGCAGTTCATTCAGGGCACCGGACAGGTCGGTCTTGACAA
AAAGAACCGGGCGCCCCTGCGCTGACAGCCGGAACACGGCGGCATCAGAGCAGCCGATTGTCTGTTGTGC
CCAGTCATAGCCGAATAGCCTCTCCACCCAAGCGGCCGGAGAACCTGCGTGCAATCCATCTTGTTCAATC
ATGCGAAACGATCCAGATCCGGTGCAGATTATTTGGATTGAGAGTGAATATGAGACTCTAATTGGATACC
GAGGGGAATTTATGGAACGTCAGTGGAGCATTTTTGACAAGAAATATTTGCTAGCTGATAGTGACCTTAG
GCGACTTTTGAACGCGCAATAATGGTTTCTGACGTATGTGCTTAGCTCATTAAACTCCAGAAACCCGCGG
CTGAGTGGCTCCTTCAACGTTGCGGTTCTGTCAGTTCCAAACGTAAAACGGCTTGTCCCGCGTCATCGGC
GGGGGTCATAACGTGACTCCCTTAATTCTCCGCTCATGATGAATTCAGAAATAAATTCAGCCTAATTCGG
CGTTAATTCAGTACATTAAAAACGTCCGCAATGTGTTATTAAGTTGTCTAAGCGTCAATTTGTTTACACC
ACAATATATCCTGCCACCAGCCAGCCAACAGCTCCCCGACCGGCAGCTCGGCACAAAATCACCACTCGAT
ACAGGCAGCCCATCAGTCCGGGACGGCGTCAGCGGGAGAGCCGTTGTAAGGCGGCAGACTTTGCTCATGT
TACCGATGCTATTCGGAAGAACGGCAACTAAGCTGCCGGGTTTGAAACACGGATGATCTCGCGGAGGGTA
GCATGTTGATTGTAACGATGACAGAGCGTTGCTGCCTGTGATCAATTCGGGCACGAACCCAGTGGACATA
AGCCTGTTCGGTTCGTAAGCTGTAATGCAAGTAGCGTATGCGCTCACGCAACTGGTCCAGAACCTTGACC
GAACGCAGCGGTGGTAACGGCGCAGTGGCGGTTTTCATGGCTTGTTATGACTGTTTTTTTGGGGTACAGT
CTATGCCTCGGGCATCCAAGCAGCAAGCGCGTTACGCCGTGGGTCGATGTTTGATGTTATGGAGCAGCAA
CGATGTTACGCAGCAGGGCAGTCGCCCTAAAACAAAGTTAAACATCATGGGGGAAGCGGTGATCGCCGAA
GTATCGACTCAACTATCAGAGGTAGTTGGCGTCATCGAGCGCCATCTCGAACCGACGTTGCTGGCCGTAC
ATTTGTACGGCTCCGCAGTGGATGGCGGCCTGAAGCCACACAGTGATATTGATTTGCTGGTTACGGTGAC
CGTAAGGCTTGATGAAACAACGCGGCGAGCTTTGATCAACGACCTTTTGGAAACTTCGGCTTCCCCTGGA
GAGAGCGAGATTCTCCGCGCTGTAGAAGTCACCATTGTTGTGCACGACGACATCATTCCGTGGCGTTATC
CAGCTAAGCGCGAACTGCAATTTGGAGAATGGCAGCGCAATGACATTCTTGCAGGTATCTTCGAGCCAGC
CACGATCGACATTGATCTGGCTATCTTGCTGACAAAAGCAAGAGAACATAGCGTTGCCTTGGTAGGTCCA
GCGGCGGAGGAACTCTTTGATCCGGTTCCTGAACAGGATCTATTTGAGGCGCTAAATGAAACCTTAACGC
TATGGAACTCGCCGCCCGACTGGGCTGGCGATGAGCGAAATGTAGTGCTTACGTTGTCCCGCATTTGGTA
CAGCGCAGTAACCGGCAAAATCGCGCCGAAGGATGTCGCTGCCGACTGGGCAATGGAGCGCCTGCCGGCC
CAGTATCAGCCCGTCATACTTGAAGCTAGACAGGCTTATCTTGGACAAGAAGAAGATCGCTTGGCCTCGC
GCGCAGATCAGTTGGAAGAATTTGTCCACTACGTGAAAGGCGAGATCACCAAGGTAGTCGGCAAATAATG
TCTAGCTAGAAATTCGTTCAAGCCGACGCCGCTTCGCGGCGCGGCTTAACTCAAGCGTTAGATGCACTAA
GCACATAATTGCTCACAGCCAAACTATCAGGTCAAGTCTGCTTTTATTATTTTTAAGCGTGCATAATAAG
CCCTACACAAATTGGGAGATATATCATGCATGACCAAAATCCCTTAACGTGAGTTTTCGTTCCACTGAGC
GTCAGACCCCGTAGAAAAGATCAAAGGATCTTCTTGAGATCCTTTTTTTCTGCGCGTAATCTGCTGCTTG
CAAACAAAAAAACCACCGCTACCAGCGGTGGTTTGTTTGCCGGATCAAGAGCTACCAACTCTTTTTCCGA
AGGTAACTGGCTTCAGCAGAGCGCAGATACCAAATACTGTCCTTCTAGTGTAGCCGTAGTTAGGCCACCA
CTTCAAGAACTCTGTAGCACCGCCTACATACCTCGCTCTGCTAATCCTGTTACCAGTGGCTGCTGCCAGT
GGCGATAAGTCGTGTCTTACCGGGTTGGACTCAAGACGATAGTTACCGGATAAGGCGCAGCGGTCGGGCT
GAACGGGGGGTTCGTGCACACAGCCCAGCTTGGAGCGAACGACCTACACCGAACTGAGATACCTACAGCG
TGAGCTATGAGAAAGCGCCACGCTTCCCGAAGGGAGAAAGGCGGACAGGTATCCGGTAAGCGGCAGGGTC
GGAACAGGAGAGCGCACGAGGGAGCTTCCAGGGGGAAACGCCTGGTATCTTTATAGTCCTGTCGGGTTTC
GCCACCTCTGACTTGAGCGTCGATTTTTGTGATGCTCGTCAGGGGGGCGGAGCCTATGGAAAAACGCCAG
CAACGCGGCCTTTTTACGGTTCCTGGCCTTTTGCTGGCCTTTTGCTCACATGTTCTTTCCTGCGTTATCC
CCTGATTCTGTGGATAACCGTATTACCGCCTTTGAGTGAGCTGATACCGCTCGCCGCAGCCGAACGACCG
AGCGCAGCGAGTCAGTGAGCGAGGAAGCGGAAGAGCGCCTGATGCGGTATTTTCTCCTTACGCATCTGTG
CGGTATTTCACACCGCATATGGTGCACTCTCAGTACAATCTGCTCTGATGCCGCATAGTTAAGCCAGTAT
ACACTCCGCTATCGCTACGTGACTGGGTCATGGCTGCGCCCCGACACCCGCCAACACCCGCTGACGCGCC
CTGACGGGCTTGTCTGCTCCCGGCATCCGCTTACAGACAAGCTGTGACCGTCTCCGGGAGCTGCATGTGT
CAGAGGTTTTCACCGTCATCACCGAAACGCGCGAGGCAGGGTGCCTTGATGTGGGCGCCGGCGGTCGAGT
GGCGACGGCGCGGCTTGTCCGCGCCCTGGTAGATTGCCTGGCCGTAGGCCAGCCATTTTTGAGCGGCCAG
CGGCCGCGATAGGCCGACGCGAAGCGGCGGGGCGTAGGGAGCGCAGCGACCGAAGGGTAGGCGCTTTTTG
CAGCTCTTCGGCTGTGCGCTGGCCAGACAGTTATGCACAGGCCAGGCGGGTTTTAAGAGTTTTAATAAGT
TTTAAAGAGTTTTAGGCGGAAAAATCGCCTTTTTTCTCTTTTATATCAGTCACTTACATGTGTGACCGGT
TCCCAATGTACGGCTTTGGGTTCCCAATGTACGGGTTCCGGTTCCCAATGTACGGCTTTGGGTTCCCAAT
GTACGTGCTATCCACAGGAAAGAGACCTTTTCGACCTTTTTCCCCTGCTAGGGCAATTTGCCCTAGCATC
TGCTCCGTACATTAGGAACCGGCGGATGCTTCGCCCTCGATCAGGTTGCGGTAGCGCATGACTAGGATCG
GGCCAGCCTGCCCCGCCTCCTCCTTCAAATCGTACTCCGGCAGGTCATTTGACCCGATCAGCTTGCGCAC
GGTGAAACAGAACTTCTTGAACTCTCCGGCGCTGCCACTGCGTTCGTAGATCGTCTTGAACAACCATCTG
GCTTCTGCCTTGCCTGCGGCGCGGCGTGCCAGGCGGTAGAGAAAACGGCCGATGCCGGGATCGATCAAAA
AGTAATCGGGGTGAACCGTCAGCACGTCCGGGTTCTTGCCTTCTGTGATCTCGCGGTACATCCAATCAGC
TAGCTCGATCTCGATGTACTCCGGCCGCCCGGTTTCGCTCTTTACGATCTTGTAGCGGCTAATCAAGGCT
TCACCCTCGGATACCGTCACCAGGCGGCCGTTCTTGGCCTTCTTCGTACGCTGCATGGCAACGTGCGTGG
TGTTTAACCGAATGCAGGTTTCTACCAGGTCGTCTTTCTGCTTTCCGCCATCGGCTCGCCGGCAGAACTT
GAGTACGTCCGCAACGTGTGGACGGAACACGCGGCCGGGCTTGTCTCCCTTCCCTTCCCGGTATCGGTTC
ATGGATTCGGTTAGATGGGAAACCGCCATCAGTACCAGGTCGTAATCCCACACACTGGCCATGCCGGCCG
GCCCTGCGGAAACCTCTACGTGCCCGTCTGGAAGCTCGTAGCGGATCACCTCGCCAGCTCGTCGGTCACG
CTTCGACAGACGGAAAACGGCCACGTCCATGATGCTGCGACTATCGCGGGTGCCCACGTCATAGAGCATC
GGAACGAAAAAATCTGGTTGCTCGTCGCCCTTGGGCGGCTTCCTAATCGACGGCGCACCGGCTGCCGGCG
GTTGCCGGGATTCTTTGCGGATTCGATCAGCGGCCGCTTGCCACGATTCACCGGGGCGTGCTTCTGCCTC
GATGCGTTGCCGCTGGGCGGCCTGCGCGGCCTTCAACTTCTCCACCAGGTCATCACCCAGCGCCGCGCCG
ATTTGTACCGGGCCGGATGGTTTGCGACCGCTCACGCCGATTCCTCGGGCTTGGGGGTTCCAGTGCCATT
GCAGGGCCGGCAGACAACCCAGCCGCTTACGCCTGGCCAACCGCCCGTTCCTCCACACATGGGGCATTCC
ACGGCGTCGGTGCCTGGTTGTTCTTGATTTTCCATGCCGCCTCCTTTAGCCGCTAAAATTCATCTACTCA
TTTATTCATTTGCTCATTTACTCTGGTAGCTGCGCGATGTATTCAGATAGCAGCTCGGTAATGGTCTTGC
CTTGGCGTACCGCGTACATCTTCAGCTTGGTGTGATCCTCCGCCGGCAACTGAAAGTTGACCCGCTTCAT
GGCTGGCGTGTCTGCCAGGCTGGCCAACGTTGCAGCCTTGCTGCTGCGTGCGCTCGGACGGCCGGCACTT
AGCGTGTTTGTGCTTTTGCTCATTTTCTCTTTACCTCATTAACTCAAATGAGTTTTGATTTAATTTCAGC
GGCCAGCGCCTGGACCTCGCGGGCAGCGTCGCCCTCGGGTTCTGATTCAAGAACGGTTGTGCCGGCGGCG
GCAGTGCCTGGGTAGCTCACGCGCTGCGTGATACGGGACTCAAGAATGGGCAGCTCGTACCCGGCCAGCG
CCTCGGCAACCTCACCGCCGATGCGCGTGCCTTTGATCGCCCGCGACACGACAAAGGCCGCTTGTAGCCT
TCCATCCGTGACCTCAATGCGCTGCTTAACCAGCTCCACCAGGTCGGCGGTGGCCCATATGTCGTAAGGG
CTTGGCTGCACCGGAATCAGCACGAAGTCGGCTGCCTTGATCGCGGACACAGCCAAGTCCGCCGCCTGGG
GCGCTCCGTCGATCACTACGAAGTCGCGCCGGCCGATGGCCTTCACGTCGCGGTCAATCGTCGGGCGGTC
GATGCCGACAACGGTTAGCGGTTGATCTTCCCGCACGGCCGCCCAATCGCGGGCACTGCCCTGGGGATCG
GAATCGACTAACAGAACATCGGCCCCGGCGAGTTGCAGGGCGCGGGCTAGATGGGTTGCGATGGTCGTCT
TGCCTGACCCGCCTTTCTGGTTAAGTACAGCGATAACCTTCATGCGTTCCCCTTGCGTATTTGTTTATTT
ACTCATCGCATCATATACGCAGCGACCGCATGACGCAAGCTGTTTTACTCAAATACACATCACCTTTTTA
GACGGCGGCGCTCGGTTTCTTCAGCGGCCAAGCTGGCCGGCCAGGCCGCCAGCTTGGCATCAGACAAACC
GGCCAGGATTTCATGCAGCCGCACGGTTGAGACGTGCGCGGGCGGCTCGAACACGTACCCGGCCGCGATC
ATCTCCGCCTCGATCTCTTCGGTAATGAAAAACGGTTCGTCCTGGCCGTCCTGGTGCGGTTTCATGCTTG
TTCCTCTTGGCGTTCATTCTCGGCGGCCGCCAGGGCGTCGGCCTCGGTCAATGCGTCCTCACGGAAGGCA
CCGCGCCGCCTGGCCTCGGTGGGCGTCACTTCCTCGCTGCGCTCAAGTGCGCGGTACAGGGTCGAGCGAT
GCACGCCAAGCAGTGCAGCCGCCTCTTTCACGGTGCGGCCTTCCTGGTCGATCAGCTCGCGGGCGTGCGC
GATCTGTGCCGGGGTGAGGGTAGGGCGGGGGCCAAACTTCACGCCTCGGGCCTTGGCGGCCTCGCGCCCG
CTCCGGGTGCGGTCGATGATTAGGGAACGCTCGAACTCGGCAATGCCGGCGAACACGGTCAACACCATGC
GGCCGGCCGGCGTGGTGGTGTCGGCCCACGGCTCTGCCAGGCTACGCAGGCCCGCGCCGGCCTCCTGGAT
GCGCTCGGCAATGTCCAGTAGGTCGCGGGTGCTGCGGGCCAGGCGGTCTAGCCTGGTCACTGTCACAACG
TCGCCAGGGCGTAGGTGGTCAAGCATCCTGGCCAGCTCCGGGCGGTCGCGCCTGGTGCCGGTGATCTTCT
CGGAAAACAGCTTGGTGCAGCCGGCCGCGTGCAGTTCGGCCCGTTGGTTGGTCAAGTCCTGGTCGTCGGT
GCTGACGCGGGCATAGCCCAGCAGGCCAGCGGCGGCGCTCTTGTTCATGGCGTAATGTCTCCGGTTCTAG
TCGCAAGTATTCTACTTTATGCGACTAAAACACGCGACAAGAAAACGCCAGGAAAAGGGCAGGGCGGCAG
CCTGTCGCGTAACTTAGGACTTGTGCGACATGTCGTTTTCAGAAGACGGCTGCACTGAACGTCAGAAGCC
GACTGCACTATAGCAGCGGAGGGGTTGGATCAAAGTACTTTGATCCCGAGGGGAACCCTGTGGTTGGCAT
GCACATACAAATGGACGAACGGATAAACCT
